Addgene plasmid #213761: POC1473
Purpose: BpiI-associated switch methylase
Depositing lab: Christopher A. O'Callaghan. Depositing organization: University of Oxford. Publication: DNA methylases for site-selective inhibition of type IIS restriction enzyme activity. Flores-Fernandez CN, Lin D, Robins K, O'Callaghan CA. Appl Microbiol Biotechnol. 2024 Jan 25;108(1):174. doi: 10.1007/s00253-024-13015-7. PubMed 38270650.
Backbone
  Vector backbone: pET15b
  Backbone manufacturer: Novagen
  Backbone size w/o insert (bp): 5708
  Total vector size (bp): 6350
  Vector type: Bacterial Expression
Growth in bacteria
  Bacterial resistance: Ampicillin, 100 μg/mL
  Growth temperature: 37°C
  Growth strain: DH5alpha
  Copy number: High Copy
Gene/Insert
  Gene/Insert name: BpiI-associated switch methylase M2.NmeMC58II
  Species: N. meningitidis B MC58 kan
  Insert size (bp): 651
  GenBank ID: Genbank Notes: AE002098
  Promoter: T7
  Tag / fusion protein: His6-tag (N terminal on insert)
  Cloning method: Restriction Enzyme; 5′ cloning site NdeI (unknown if destroyed); 3′ cloning site BamHI (unknown if destroyed)
  Sequencing primers: 5′ CTAGCCATATGATCACAATCTCAAACGAAG; 3′ CTAGGGATCCTTATTCGATGATACAGTAGCCAG
Terms and licenses: Academic/Nonprofit Terms; Industry Terms: Not Available to Industry
How to cite: POC1473 was a gift from Christopher A. O'Callaghan (Addgene plasmid # 213761 ; http://n2t.net/addgene:213761 ; RRID:Addgene_213761)
