[The description below was written by a language model from this plasmid's Addgene catalogue record and pLannotate feature annotations shown in this document.]
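Description:
POC1473 is a bacterial expression plasmid built on the Novagen pET15b backbone, carrying the coding sequence for M2.NmeMC58II, a DNA methyltransferase from Neisseria meningitidis serogroup B strain MC58. The roughly 650 bp insert was cloned between the NdeI and BamHI sites, which places it in frame behind the vector's N-terminal His6 tag and thrombin cleavage site. In the feature table, the unannotated gap between the thrombin site and the T7 terminator corresponds to this insert. The short "capTEV" and "SET1" fragment calls flanking it are most likely the annotation tool matching the His-tag and adjacent vector sequence rather than real additional tags.

Expression follows the standard pET arrangement: a T7 promoter with an adjacent lac operator, the T7 gene 10 ribosome binding site, and a T7 terminator. A plasmid-borne lacI gene supplies repressor, so transcription stays low until IPTG induction in a host that provides T7 RNA polymerase. The plasmid replicates from a ColE1/pMB1-type origin and retains the pBR322-derived rop gene and bom region. The catalogue lists it as high copy, although rop normally moderates copy number. Selection is by ampicillin through the β-lactamase gene, and the scattered tetracycline resistance fragments are non-functional remnants of pBR322 ancestry.

The record describes the enzyme as a BpiI-associated "switch" methylase. According to the associated publication title, such methylases are used for site-selective inhibition of type IIS restriction enzyme activity, here by methylating sequences that overlap BpiI recognition sites so that chosen sites are protected from cleavage. The His tag allows affinity purification of the recombinant enzyme, and this kind of selective blocking is relevant to type IIS-based DNA assembly workflows.
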