Features (pLannotate 1.2.2; 20 found; start..end, strand, type, name):
     10..38      +  promoter       tet promoter: E. coli promoter for tetracycline efflux protein gene
     86..190     +  CDS            TcR (fragment): tetracycline efflux protein; tet; confers resistance to tetracycline
    213..260     -  terminator     T7 terminator: transcription terminator for bacteriophage T7 RNA polymerase
    268..317     -  CDS            SET1 (fragment): solubility-enhancement tag derived from T7 phage gene 10B
    979..996     -  CDS            thrombin site: thrombin recognition and cleavage site
   1007..1023    -  CDS            capTEV™ (fragment): composite tag for in vivo biotinylation, TEV protease cleavage, and 6xHis tagging
   1042..1064    -  RBS            RBS: efficient ribosome binding site from bacteriophage T7 gene 10 (Olins and Rangwala, 1989)
   1079..1103    -  protein_bind   lac operator: The lac repressor binds to the lac operator to inhibit transcription in E. coli. This inhibition can be relieved by adding lactose or isopropyl-β-D-thiogalactopyranoside (IPTG). lac repressor encoded by lacI
   1104..1122    -  promoter       T7 promoter: promoter for bacteriophage T7 RNA polymerase
   1144..1423    +  CDS            TcR (fragment): tetracycline efflux protein; tet; confers resistance to tetracycline
   1431..1508    +  promoter       lacI promoter: lacI
   1509..2590    +  CDS            lacI: lac repressor; lacI; The lac repressor binds to the lac operator to inhibit transcription in E. coli. This inhibition can be relieved by adding lactose or isopropyl-β-D-thiogalactopyranoside (IPTG).
   2603..2624    +  protein_bind   CAP binding site: CAP binding activates transcription in the presence of cAMP. E. coli catabolite activator protein
   2639..3263    +  CDS            TcR (fragment): tetracycline efflux protein; tet; confers resistance to tetracycline
   3505..3885    -  CDS            YPB1_ECOLX: Protein predicted: Swiss-Prot protein existence level 4. From Escherichia coli.
   3902..4093    +  CDS            rop: Rop protein, which maintains plasmids at low copy number; rop
   4195..4334    +  misc_feature   bom: basis of mobility region from pBR322
   4520..5108    -  rep_origin     ori: high-copy-number ColE1/pMB1/pBR322/pUC origin of replication
   5279..6139    -  CDS            AmpR: β-lactamase; bla; confers resistance to ampicillin, carbenicillin, and related antibiotics
   6140..6244    -  promoter       AmpR promoter: bla
>Addgene plasmid #213761 | POC1473 | addgene full sequence | sequence record 437746 | Addgene NGS Result
TTCTCATGTTTGACAGCTTATCATCGATAAGCTTTAATGCGGTAGTTTATCACAGTTAAATTGCTAACGC
AGTCAGGCACCGTGTATGAAATCTAACAATGCGCTCATCGTCATCCTCGGCACCGTCACCCTGGATGCTG
TAGGCATAGGCTTGGTTATGCCGGTACTGCCGGGCCTCTTGCGGGATATCCGGATATAGTTCCTCCTTTC
AGCAAAAAACCCCTCAAGACCCGTTTAGAGGCCCCAAGGGGTTATGCTAGTTATTGCTCAGCGGTGGCAG
CAGCCAACTCAGCTTCCTTTCGGGCTTTGTTAGCAGCCGGATCCTTATTCGATGATACAGTAGCCAGGGT
GGCCAAAGGAAATGCGTGCTTCGGGCAAGTTGTTCTTAATCTTCTCGATGGACTGCTGGTAATAATCAGA
GTTAATCTCACACGCTGTTAAATCAAATTGGGCAATACAACATGCAATCGCTAAAGTCCCAGATCCCAGG
TGTGTATCCAAAATTTTATCACCCTGTTTTGCGTACATCTTCAATAACCATTGGTAAAGCTCTACTGGCT
TCTGCGTCGGATGTGTCTTGTTGCGGTTTTTACGAACACTGAAGCGAAAAATCTTCGATGGGCGATCGAA
ACTTGACCAGGCCATTTCTGCCATCGAAAAATTGTTTAAGGTTTCCGGTTGGTTCTTGTCCCAGATAATG
AAGCCCTTATTATATTCGCTACGTAACCACAATTCTCCAAAATAGTTGCCCCCCCAAATAATCTGATTCT
TGCTAACGCGAAATAACTCGTTGAAGTAGGTCTGGTCAGGTTTAATATCCCACTGGCTGTATTCGTTCAT
GTTGAATTTATAATCTCCACCGCGTTTAGTTTTGTTCAAGATTCCATAAGGGGGGTCAACAATGGCCAGG
TCAAAGTACTTGTCTGGATAGCGACTCATCAGGATCATATTATCTTCGTTTGAGATTGTGATCATATGGC
TGCCGCGCGGCACCAGGCCGCTGCTGTGATGATGATGATGATGGCTGCTGCCCATGGTATATCTCCTTCT
TAAAGTTAAACAAAATTATTTCTAGAGGGGAATTGTTATCCGCTCACAATTCCCCTATAGTGAGTCGTAT
TAATTTCGCGGGATCGAGATCTCGATCCTCTACGCCGGACGCATCGTGGCCGGCATCACCGGCGCCACAG
GTGCGGTTGCTGGCGCCTATATCGCCGACATCACCGATGGGGAAGATCGGGCTCGCCACTTCGGGCTCAT
GAGCGCTTGTTTCGGCGTGGGTATGGTGGCAGGCCCCGTGGCCGGGGGACTGTTGGGCGCCATCTCCTTG
CATGCACCATTCCTTGCGGCGGCGGTGCTCAACGGCCTCAACCTACTACTGGGCTGCTTCCTAATGCAGG
AGTCGCATAAGGGAGAGCGTCGAGATCCCGGACACCATCGAATGGCGCAAAACCTTTCGCGGTATGGCAT
GATAGCGCCCGGAAGAGAGTCAATTCAGGGTGGTGAATGTGAAACCAGTAACGTTATACGATGTCGCAGA
GTATGCCGGTGTCTCTTATCAGACCGTTTCCCGCGTGGTGAACCAGGCCAGCCACGTTTCTGCGAAAACG
CGGGAAAAAGTGGAAGCGGCGATGGCGGAGCTGAATTACATTCCCAACCGCGTGGCACAACAACTGGCGG
GCAAACAGTCGTTGCTGATTGGCGTTGCCACCTCCAGTCTGGCCCTGCACGCGCCGTCGCAAATTGTCGC
GGCGATTAAATCTCGCGCCGATCAACTGGGTGCCAGCGTGGTGGTGTCGATGGTAGAACGAAGCGGCGTC
GAAGCCTGTAAAGCGGCGGTGCACAATCTTCTCGCGCAACGCGTCAGTGGGCTGATCATTAACTATCCGC
TGGATGACCAGGATGCCATTGCTGTGGAAGCTGCCTGCACTAATGTTCCGGCGTTATTTCTTGATGTCTC
TGACCAGACACCCATCAACAGTATTATTTTCTCCCATGAAGACGGTACGCGACTGGGCGTGGAGCATCTG
GTCGCATTGGGTCACCAGCAAATCGCGCTGTTAGCGGGCCCATTAAGTTCTGTCTCGGCGCGTCTGCGTC
TGGCTGGCTGGCATAAATATCTCACTCGCAATCAAATTCAGCCGATAGCGGAACGGGAAGGCGACTGGAG
TGCCATGTCCGGTTTTCAACAAACCATGCAAATGCTGAATGAGGGCATCGTTCCCACTGCGATGCTGGTT
GCCAACGATCAGATGGCGCTGGGCGCAATGCGCGCCATTACCGAGTCCGGGCTGCGCGTTGGTGCGGATA
TCTCGGTAGTGGGATACGACGATACCGAAGACAGCTCATGTTATATCCCGCCGTTAACCACCATCAAACA
GGATTTTCGCCTGCTGGGGCAAACCAGCGTGGACCGCTTGCTGCAACTCTCTCAGGGCCAGGCGGTGAAG
GGCAATCAGCTGTTGCCCGTCTCACTGGTGAAAAGAAAAACCACCCTGGCGCCCAATACGCAAACCGCCT
CTCCCCGCGCGTTGGCCGATTCATTAATGCAGCTGGCACGACAGTTTCCCGACTGGAAAGCGGGCAGTGA
GCGCAACGCAATTAATGTAAGTTAGCTCACTCATTAGGCACCGGGATCTCGACCGATGCCCTTGAGAGCC
TTCAACCCAGTCAGCTCCTTCCGGTGGGCGCGGGGCATGACTATCGTCGCCGCACTTATGACTGTCTTCT
TTATCATGCAACTCGTAGGACAGGTGCCGGCAGCGCTCTGGGTCATTTTCGGCGAGGACCGCTTTCGCTG
GAGCGCGACGATGATCGGCCTGTCGCTTGCGGTATTCGGAATCTTGCACGCCCTCGCTCAAGCCTTCGTC
ACTGGTCCCGCCACCAAACGTTTCGGCGAGAAGCAGGCCATTATCGCCGGCATGGCGGCCGACGCGCTGG
GCTACGTCTTGCTGGCGTTCGCGACGCGAGGCTGGATGGCCTTCCCCATTATGATTCTTCTCGCTTCCGG
CGGCATCGGGATGCCCGCGTTGCAGGCCATGCTGTCCAGGCAGGTAGATGACGACCATCAGGGACAGCTT
CAAGGATCGCTCGCGGCTCTTACCAGCCTAACTTCGATCATTGGACCGCTGATCGTCACGGCGATTTATG
CCGCCTCGGCGAGCACATGGAACGGGTTGGCATGGATTGTAGGCGCCGCCCTATACCTTGTCTGCCTCCC
CGCGTTGCGTCGCGGTGCATGGAGCCGGGCCACCTCGACCTGAATGGAAGCCGGCGGCACCTCGCTAACG
GATTCACCACTCCAAGAATTGGAGCCAATCAATTCTTGCGGAGAACTGTGAATGCGCAAACCAACCCTTG
GCAGAACATATCCATCGCGTCCGCCATCTCCAGCAGCCGCACGCGGCGCATCTCGGGCAGCGTTGGGTCC
TGGCCACGGGTGCGCATGATCGTGCTCCTGTCGTTGAGGACCCGGCTAGGCTGGCGGGGTTGCCTTACTG
GTTAGCAGAATGAATCACCGATACGCGAGCGAACGTGAAGCGACTGCTGCTGCAAAACGTCTGCGACCTG
AGCAACAACATGAATGGTCTTCGGTTTCCGTGTTTCGTAAAGTCTGGAAACGCGGAAGTCAGCGCCCTGC
ACCATTATGTTCCGGATCTGCATCGCAGGATGCTGCTGGCTACCCTGTGGAACACCTACATCTGTATTAA
CGAAGCGCTGGCATTGACCCTGAGTGATTTTTCTCTGGTCCCGCCGCATCCATACCGCCAGTTGTTTACC
CTCACAACGTTCCAGTAACCGGGCATGTTCATCATCAGTAACCCGTATCGTGAGCATCCTCTCTCGTTTC
ATCGGTATCATTACCCCCATGAACAGAAATCCCCCTTACACGGAGGCATCAGTGACCAAACAGGAAAAAA
CCGCCCTTAACATGGCCCGCTTTATCAGAAGCCAGACATTAACGCTTCTGGAGAAACTCAACGAGCTGGA
CGCGGATGAACAGGCAGACATCTGTGAATCGCTTCACGACCACGCTGATGAGCTTTACCGCAGCTGCCTC
GCGCGTTTCGGTGATGACGGTGAAAACCTCTGACACATGCAGCTCCCGGAGACGGTCACAGCTTGTCTGT
AAGCGGATGCCGGGAGCAGACAAGCCCGTCAGGGCGCGTCAGCGGGTGTTGGCGGGTGTCGGGGCGCAGC
CATGACCCAGTCACGTAGCGATAGCGGAGTGTATACTGGCTTAACTATGCGGCATCAGAGCAGATTGTAC
TGAGAGTGCACCATTGCGGTGTGAAATACCGCACAGATGCGTAAGGAGAAAATACCGCATCAGGCGCTCT
TCCGCTTCCTCGCTCACTGACTCGCTGCGCTCGGTCGTTCGGCTGCGGCGAGCGGTATCAGCTCACTCAA
AGGCGGTAATACGGTTATCCACAGAATCAGGGGATAACGCAGGAAAGAACATGTGAGCAAAAGGCCAGCA
AAAGGCCAGGAACCGTAAAAAGGCCGCGTTGCTGGCGTTTTTCCATAGGCTCCGCCCCCCTGACGAGCAT
CACAAAAATCGACGCTCAAGTCAGAGGTGGCGAAACCCGACAGGACTATAAAGATACCAGGCGTTTCCCC
CTGGAAGCTCCCTCGTGCGCTCTCCTGTTCCGACCCTGCCGCTTACCGGATACCTGTCCGCCTTTCTCCC
TTCGGGAAGCGTGGCGCTTTCTCATAGCTCACGCTGTAGGTATCTCAGTTCGGTGTAGGTCGTTCGCTCC
AAGCTGGGCTGTGTGCACGAACCCCCCGTTCAGCCCGACCGCTGCGCCTTATCCGGTAACTATCGTCTTG
AGTCCAACCCGGTAAGACACGACTTATCGCCACTGGCAGCAGCCACTGGTAACAGGATTAGCAGAGCGAG
GTATGTAGGCGGTGCTACAGAGTTCTTGAAGTGGTGGCCTAACTACGGCTACACTAGAAGGACAGTATTT
GGTATCTGCGCTCTGCTGAAGCCAGTTACCTTCGGAAAAAGAGTTGGTAGCTCTTGATCCGGCAAACAAA
CCACCGCTGGTAGCGGTGGTTTTTTTGTTTGCAAGCAGCAGATTACGCGCAGAAAAAAAGGATCTCAAGA
AGATCCTTTGATCTTTTCTACGGGGTCTGACGCTCAGTGGAACGAAAACTCACGTTAAGGGATTTTGGTC
ATGAGATTATCAAAAAGGATCTTCACCTAGATCCTTTTAAATTAAAAATGAAGTTTTAAATCAATCTAAA
GTATATATGAGTAAACTTGGTCTGACAGTTACCAATGCTTAATCAGTGAGGCACCTATCTCAGCGATCTG
TCTATTTCGTTCATCCATAGTTGCCTGACTCCCCGTCGTGTAGATAACTACGATACGGGAGGGCTTACCA
TCTGGCCCCAGTGCTGCAATGATACCGCGAGACCCACGCTCACCGGCTCCAGATTTATCAGCAATAAACC
AGCCAGCCGGAAGGGCCGAGCGCAGAAGTGGTCCTGCAACTTTATCCGCCTCCATCCAGTCTATTAATTG
TTGCCGGGAAGCTAGAGTAAGTAGTTCGCCAGTTAATAGTTTGCGCAACGTTGTTGCCATTGCTGCAGGC
ATCGTGGTGTCACGCTCGTCGTTTGGTATGGCTTCATTCAGCTCCGGTTCCCAACGATCAAGGCGAGTTA
CATGATCCCCCATGTTGTGCAAAAAAGCGGTTAGCTCCTTCGGTCCTCCGATCGTTGTCAGAAGTAAGTT
GGCCGCAGTGTTATCACTCATGGTTATGGCAGCACTGCATAATTCTCTTACTGTCATGCCATCCGTAAGA
TGCTTTTCTGTGACTGGTGAGTACTCAACCAAGTCATTCTGAGAATAGTGTATGCGGCGACCGAGTTGCT
CTTGCCCGGCGTCAACACGGGATAATACCGCGCCACATAGCAGAACTTTAAAAGTGCTCATCATTGGAAA
ACGTTCTTCGGGGCGAAAACTCTCAAGGATCTTACCGCTGTTGAGATCCAGTTCGATGTAACCCACTCGT
GCACCCAACTGATCTTCAGCATCTTTTACTTTCACCAGCGTTTCTGGGTGAGCAAAAACAGGAAGGCAAA
ATGCCGCAAAAAAGGGAATAAGGGCGACACGGAAATGTTGAATACTCATACTCTTCCTTTTTCAATATTA
TTGAAGCATTTATCAGGGTTATTGTCTCATGAGCGGATACATATTTGAATGTATTTAGAAAAATAAACAA
ATAGGGGTTCCGCGCACATTTCCCCGAAAAGTGCCACCTGACGTCTAAGAAACCATTATTATCATGACAT
TAACCTATAAAAATAGGCGTATCACGAGGCCCTTTCGTCTTCAAGAA
